>Addgene plasmid #168940 | pEntry_HCoV-OC43-nsp15 | addgene full sequence | sequence record 472436 | Addgene NGS Result
CTGCATTAATGAATCGGCCAACGCGCGGGGAGAGGCGGTTTGCGTATTGGGCGCTCTTCCGCTTCCTCGC
TCACTGACTCGCTGCGCTCGGTCGTTCGGCTGCGGCGAGCGGTATCAGCTCACTCAAAGGCGGTAATACG
GTTATCCACAGAATCAGGGGATAACGCAGGAAAGAACATGTGAGCAAAAGGCCAGCAAAAGGCCAGGAAC
CGTAAAAAGGCCGCGTTGCTGGCGTTTTTCCATAGGCTCCGCCCCCCTGACGAGCATCACAAAAATCGAC
GCTCAAGTCAGAGGTGGCGAAACCCGACAGGACTATAAAGATACCAGGCGTTTCCCCCTGGAAGCTCCCT
CGTGCGCTCTCCTGTTCCGACCCTGCCGCTTACCGGATACCTGTCCGCCTTTCTCCCTTCGGGAAGCGTG
GCGCTTTCTCATAGCTCACGCTGTAGGTATCTCAGTTCGGTGTAGGTCGTTCGCTCCAAGCTGGGCTGTG
TGCACGAACCCCCCGTTCAGCCCGACCGCTGCGCCTTATCCGGTAACTATCGTCTTGAGTCCAACCCGGT
AAGACACGACTTATCGCCACTGGCAGCAGCCACTGGTAACAGGATTAGCAGAGCGAGGTATGTAGGCGGT
GCTACAGAGTTCTTGAAGTGGTGGCCTAACTACGGCTACACTAGAAGAACAGTATTTGGTATCTGCGCTC
TGCTGAAGCCAGTTACCTTCGGAAAAAGAGTTGGTAGCTCTTGATCCGGCAAACAAACCACCGCTGGTAG
CGGTGGTTTTTTTGTTTGCAAGCAGCAGATTACGCGCAGAAAAAAAGGATCTCAAGAAGATCCTTTGATC
TTTTCTACGGGGTCTGACGCTCAGTGGAACGACGCGTAACTCACGTTAAGGGATTTTGGTCATGGGTGGC
TCGAGGGTTATTTGCCGACTACCTTGGTGATCTCGCCTTTCACGTAGTGGACAAATTCTTCCAACTGATC
TGCGCGCGAGGCCAAGCGATCTTCTTCTTGTCCAAGATAAGCCTGTCTAGCTTCAAGTATGACGGGCTGA
TACTGGGCCGGCAGGCGCTCCATTGCCCAGTCGGCAGCGACATCCTTCGGCGCGATTTTGCCGGTTACTG
CGCTGTACCAAATGCGGGACAACGTAAGCACTACATTTCGCTCATCGCCAGCCCAGTCGGGCGGCGAGTT
CCATAGCGTTAAGGTTTCATTTAGCGCCTCAAATAGATCCTGTTCAGGAACCGGATCAAAGAGTTCCTCC
GCCGCTGGACCTACCAAGGCAACGCTATGTTCTCTTGCTTTTGTCAGCAAGATAGCCAGATCAATGTCGA
TCGTGGCTGGCTCGAAGATACCTGCAAGAATGTCATTGCGCTGCCATTCTCCAAATTGCAGTTCGCGCTT
AGCTGGATAACGCCACGGAATGATGTCGTCGTGCACAACAATGGTGACTTCTACAGCGCGGAGAATCTCG
CTCTCTCCAGGGGAAGCCGAAGTTTCCAAAAGGTCGTTGATCAAAGCTCGCCGCGTTGTTTCATCAAGCC
TTACGGTCACCGTAACCAGCAAATCAATATCACTGTGTGGCTTCAGGCCGCCATCCACTGCGGAGCCGTA
CAAATGTACGGCCAGCAACGTCGGTTCGAGATGGCGCTCGATGACGCCAACTACCTCTGATAGTTGAGTC
GATACTTCGGCGATCACCGCTTCCCTCATAATGTTTAACTTTGTTTTAGGGCGACTGCCCTGCTGCGTAA
CATCGTTGCTGCTCCATAACATCAAACATCGACCCACGGCGTAACGCGCTTGCTGCTTGGATGCCCGAGG
CATAGACTGTACCCCAAAAAAACAGTCATAACAAGCCATGAAAACCGCCACTGCGCCGTTACCACCGCTG
CGTTCGGTCAAGGTTCTGGACCAGTTGCGTGAGCGCATACGCTACTTGCATTACAGCTTACGAACCGAAC
AGGCTTATGTCCACTGGGTTCGTGCCTTCATCCGTTTCCACGGTGTGCGTCACCCGGCAACCTTGGGTAG
CAGCGAAGTCGAGGCATTTCTGTCCTGGCTGGTCTAGAGGAGGCATGATGATATATTTTTATCTTGTGCA
ATGTAACATCAGAGATTTTGAGACACGGGCCAGAGCTGCCAGGAAACAGCTATGACCATGTAATACGACT
CACTATAGGGGATATCAGCTGGATGGCAAATAATGATTTTATTTTGACTGATAGTGACCTGTTCGTTGCA
ACAAATTGATGAGCAATTATTTTTTATAATGCCAACTTTGTACAAGAAAGCTGGGCCCATGAGGCCGCGA
TCGCGTCTTAATTAAGTTGCAAACGAGGATAGAAAGTCATAACTTTCTCATCGTTACACCAAAGCATAAA
CTGAAAATCTTTAAAATCAACATTAACATTAACAACCTTACTCACACAATTAAGATTAAGTGACTTAACA
AGAGCCACAAAATCATCCAACAAAATATCTATAACAGTGCAAACACTCTTACTACCACCACTCTTCTCGT
CAGTGATAAAATAAGAGTGTATGCTGGAGTCATATGAAACAAACTCCTGAACAACCAGATTGGAAGTTTG
CTGTCTTCGGTACAAGCCTATTAACAAATGCAAACCACCAATAATCTTCTGGTTGAAGTTACCATAAACA
ATGTGTTCAAAGGCATAGTCCTCCAAACCATACTTCTGAATAAACACATCTTGATCTAAAGCTATAAAAT
CTTTTTCCATATCAGTACGACATGTAAAAGAGCTAATAACACGGCTTTGTGTAAAGATAGTAGAGATTGA
CAGAGCATCATTACCACCGACATTACCGGGTTTACCATTACTCCCCAGATTACCTTGTGGGCTCTGGTTA
GAGCTGACTCCCAGGCTGTCGAATTGGCTGAAGATGACATCCTGACCTTCTTTACGCACAGCAAAATAAA
ACACACAATCAGTGTCTCCAACCTTGTCCACCACTACGCCATTTAATTCAGCACGCGGTGGACCTCTTAT
CATCGAAAGACTCTTAACTTTTGTCGTGGAAATGTAAACGCCATTATTAGAACGTTTAAAAGCTTCAAGA
GCACCATTATCACGACCATCAAAAAGGACATTCAATTTATCAATGAACTTTAAATCTGTATACATGCAGA
CACCATAGGTATTACTGCAAAATATACTTTCTCTAGCATAATCCCAAATGACGTGCTTCCAACACACGTC
TATATTTAAATTTCTAAAGAGCTTAAGCTCTGGGTGGTGTCGAACACTGCGCTTGGCAAATAATTCAACG
GCCACATTAGTAGGGTATGTTGTATTATTAATAAAAATGACAACATCCTCCTTATCGATCTTAGCCACAA
CTTTATCATTTATAATGGCACAAGGCATTTCACCAGCCTGTCCTGTATAATGACCAGTCTTGACTAAATT
ATATACAACATTCTCCAAGCTGGATCCCATGGATCCTGGCCTTGACGGCCCTTCTGCTTTTTTGTACAAA
GTTGGCATTATAAAAAAGCATTGCTCATCAATTTGTTGCAACGAACAGGTCACTATCAGTCAAAATAAAA
TCATTATTTGGGGCCCGAGCTTAAGACTGGCCGTCGTTTTACAACGTCGTGACTGGGAAAACATCCATGC
TAGCGTTAACGCGAGAGTAGGGAACTGCCAGGCATCAAATAAAACGAAAGGCTCAGTCGGAAGACTGGGC
CTTTCGTTTTATCTGTTGTTTGTCGGTGAACGCTCTCCTGAGTAGGACAAATCCGCCGGGAGCGGATTTG
AACGTTGTGAAGCAACGGCCCGGAGGGTGGCGGGCAGGACGCCCGCCATAAACTGCCAGGCATCAAACTA
AGCAGAAGGCCATCCTGACGGATGGCCTTTTTGCGTTTCTACAAACTCTTCCTGGCTAGCGGTACGCGTA
TTAATTGCGTTGCGCTCACTGCCCGCTTTCCAGTCGGGAAACCTGTCGTGCCAG
Features (pLannotate 1.2.2; 12 found; start..end, strand, type, name):
    237..825     -  rep_origin     ori: high-copy-number ColE1/pMB1/pBR322/pUC origin of replication
    918..1709    -  CDS            SmR: aminoglycoside adenylyltransferase (Murphy, 1985); aadA; confers resistance to spectinomycin and streptomycin
   1716..1772    -  CDS            GmR (fragment): gentamycin acetyltransferase; aacC1; confers resistance to gentamycin
   1948..1971    -  promoter       Pc promoter (fragment): intI1 (promoter lies within the coding sequence); class 1 integron promoter
   2161..2179    +  promoter       T7 promoter: promoter for bacteriophage T7 RNA polymerase
   2197..2295    +  protein_bind   attL2: mutant version of attL; recombination site for the Gateway® LR reaction LR Clonase™
   2800..2909    -  ncRNA          Corona package: Accession: RF00182 - Coronavirus packaging signal
   3484..3580    -  protein_bind   attL1: mutant version of attL; recombination site for the Gateway® LR reaction LR Clonase™
   3596..3632    +  CDS            lacZα (fragment): LacZα fragment of β-galactosidase; lacZ fragment
   3679..3722    -  terminator     rrnB T1 terminator: Escherichia coli rrnB; transcription terminator T1 from the E. coli rrnB gene
   3854..3881    +  terminator     rrnB T2 terminator: transcription terminator T2 from the E. coli rrnB gene
   3936..54      -  CDS            lacI (fragment) (across the origin): lac repressor; lacI; The lac repressor binds to the lac operator to inhibit transcription in E. coli. This inhibition can be relieved by adding lactose or isopropyl-β-D-thiogalactopyranoside (IPTG).
