[The description below was written by a language model from this plasmid's Addgene catalogue record and pLannotate feature annotations shown in this document.]
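Description:
pEntry_HCoV-OC43-nsp15 is a Gateway-compatible Entry clone built on the pENTR223.1 backbone (about 2.8 kb without insert), carrying the coding sequence for non-structural protein 15 (nsp15) of human coronavirus OC43, a mature product of the ORF1ab polyprotein. The plasmid is maintained in E. coli at high copy through a ColE1/pUC-type origin and is selected with spectinomycin through the aadA (SmR) aminoglycoside adenylyltransferase gene. Short fragments of a gentamicin resistance gene, a class 1 integron Pc promoter, lacZα and lacI are also annotated and appear to be backbone remnants rather than functional elements.

The roughly 1.1 kb insert was gene-synthesized and cloned between two SfiI sites, so that it lies between the attL1 and attL2 recombination sites. In the sequenced record it sits on the reverse strand relative to the numbering. According to the depositor, the 5′ linker supplies BamHI sites flanking an ATG start codon, which nsp15 lacks as an internal cleavage product. The 3′ linker provides PacI and AsiSI sites around a TAA stop codon. This arrangement suggests the start and stop codons may be removable for different fusion formats, although the record does not spell this out. rrnB T1 and T2 terminators lie beyond attL1 and insulate the cassette from read-through transcription, and a T7 promoter lies outside attL2. A coronavirus packaging signal motif is annotated within the insert, a match falling within the nsp15 coding region itself.

The Entry vector has no expression promoter for the insert in the intended host. It serves as a donor, with an LR Clonase reaction transferring nsp15 into any attR-containing Destination vector for expression, tagging or interaction assays. It belongs to a collection of human coronavirus protein-coding Entry clones.
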