Addgene plasmid #168940: pEntry_HCoV-OC43-nsp15
Purpose: Gateway-compatible Entry vector
Depositing lab: Pascal Falter-Braun. Depositing organization: Helmholtz Munich. Publication: A resource of human coronavirus protein-coding sequences in a flexible, multipurpose Gateway Entry clone collection. Weller B, Lin CW, Pogoutse O, Sauer M, Marin-de la Rosa N, Strobel A, Young V, Knapp JJ, Rayhan A, Falter C, Kim DK, Roth FP, Falter-Braun P. G3 (Bethesda). 2023 Jul 5;13(7):jkad105. doi: 10.1093/g3journal/jkad105. PubMed 37267226.
Backbone
  Vector backbone: pENTR223.1*SfiI
  Backbone size w/o insert (bp): 2800
  Vector type: Gateway-compatible Entry vector
Growth in bacteria
  Bacterial resistance: Spectinomycin, 50 μg/mL
  Growth temperature: 37°C
  Growth strain: DH5alpha
  Copy number: High Copy
Gene/Insert
  Gene/Insert name: HCoV-OC43-nsp15 (alt name: nsp15)
  Species: Other
  Insert size (bp): 1125
  Entrez Gene: ORF1ab (a.k.a. EYW02_gp1)
  Cloning method: Restriction Enzyme; 5′ cloning site SfiI (unknown if destroyed); 3′ cloning site SfiI (unknown if destroyed)
  Sequencing primers: 5′ M13 uni (-21); 3′ M13 rev (-29)
Resource information
  A portion of this plasmid was derived from a plasmid made by: Synthesized by Twist Bioscience
Terms and licenses: Academic/Nonprofit Terms; Industry Terms: Not Available to Industry
Depositor comments: 5'-linker: SfiI-BamHI-ATG-BamHI (GGCCGTCAaggccaggatccatgggatcc), 3'-linker: PacI-TAA-AsiSI-SfiI (cttaatTAAgacgcgatcgcggcctcatGGGCC).
How to cite: pEntry_HCoV-OC43-nsp15 was a gift from Pascal Falter-Braun (Addgene plasmid # 168940 ; http://n2t.net/addgene:168940 ; RRID:Addgene_168940)
