>Addgene plasmid #168940 | pEntry_HCoV-OC43-nsp15 | depositor partial sequence | sequence record 327444 | gene-specific Insert sequence
AGCTTGGAGAATGTTGTATATAATTTAGTCAAGACTGGTCATTATACAGGACAGGCTGGTGAAATGCCTT
GTGCCATTATAAATGATAAAGTTGTGGCTAAGATCGATAAGGAGGATGTTGTCATTTTTATTAATAATAC
AACATACCCTACTAATGTGGCCGTTGAATTATTTGCCAAGCGCAGTGTTCGACACCACCCAGAGCTTAAG
CTCTTTAGAAATTTAAATATAGACGTGTGTTGGAAGCACGTCATTTGGGATTATGCTAGAGAAAGTATAT
TTTGCAGTAATACCTATGGTGTCTGCATGTATACAGATTTAAAGTTCATTGATAAATTGAATGTCCTTTT
TGATGGTCGTGATAATGGTGCTCTTGAAGCTTTTAAACGTTCTAATAATGGCGTTTACATTTCCACGACA
AAAGTTAAGAGTCTTTCGATGATAAGAGGTCCACCGCGTGCTGAATTAAATGGCGTAGTGGTGGACAAGG
TTGGAGACACTGATTGTGTGTTTTATTTTGCTGTGCGTAAAGAAGGTCAGGATGTCATCTTCAGCCAATT
CGACAGCCTGGGAGTCAGCTCTAACCAGAGCCCACAAGGTAATCTGGGGAGTAATGGTAAACCCGGTAAT
GTCGGTGGTAATGATGCTCTGTCAATCTCTACTATCTTTACACAAAGCCGTGTTATTAGCTCTTTTACAT
GTCGTACTGATATGGAAAAAGATTTTATAGCTTTAGATCAAGATGTGTTTATTCAGAAGTATGGTTTGGA
GGACTATGCCTTTGAACACATTGTTTATGGTAACTTCAACCAGAAGATTATTGGTGGTTTGCATTTGTTA
ATAGGCTTGTACCGAAGACAGCAAACTTCCAATCTGGTTGTTCAGGAGTTTGTTTCATATGACTCCAGCA
TACACTCTTATTTTATCACTGACGAGAAGAGTGGTGGTAGTAAGAGTGTTTGCACTGTTATAGATATTTT
GTTGGATGATTTTGTGGCTCTTGTTAAGTCACTTAATCTTAATTGTGTGAGTAAGGTTGTTAATGTTAAT
GTTGATTTTAAAGATTTTCAGTTTATGCTTTGGTGTAACGATGAGAAAGTTATGACTTTCTATCCTCGTT
TGCAA
